>Addgene plasmid #215657 | OPEN Beta2-microglobulin | addgene full sequence | sequence record 426781 | Addgene NGS Result
AAAAAAACCACCGCTACCAGCGGTGGTTTGTTTGCCGGATCAAGAGCTACCAACTCTTTTTCCGAAGGTA
ACTGGCTTCAGCAGAGCGCAGATACCAAATACTGTCCTTCTAGTGTAGCCGTAGTTAGGCCACCACTTCA
AGAACTCTGTAGCACCGCCTACATACCTCGCTCTGCTAATCCTGTTACCAGTGGCTGCTGCCAGTGGCGA
TAAGTCGTGTCTTACCGGGTTGGACTCAAGACGATAGTTACCGGATAAGGCGCAGCGGTCGGGCTGAACG
GGGGGTTCGTGCACACAGCCCAGCTTGGAGCGAACGACCTACACCGAACTGAGATACCTACAGCGTGAGC
TATGAGAAAGCGCCACGCTTCCCGAAGGGAGAAAGGCGGACAGGTATCCGGTAAGCGGCAGGGTCGGAAC
AGGAGAGCGCACGAGGGAGCTTCCAGGGGGAAACGCCTGGTATCTTTATAGTCCTGTCGGGTTTCGCCAC
CTCTGACTTGAGCGTCGATTTTTGTGATGCTCGTCAGGGGGGCGGAGCCTATGGAAAAACGCCAGCAACG
CGGCCTTTTTACGGTTCCTGGCCTTTTGCTGGCCTTTTGCTCACATGTTCTTTCCTGCGTTATCCCCTGA
TTCTGTGGATAACCGTATTACCGCCTTTGAGTGAGCTGATACCGCTCGCCGCAGCCGAACGACCGAGCGC
AGCGAGTCAGTGAGCGAGGAAGCGGAAGAGCGCCTGATGCGGTATTTTCTCCTTACGCATCTGTGCGGTA
TTTCACACCGCAATGGTGCACTCTCAGTACAATCTGCTCTGATGCCGCATAGTTAAGCCAGTATACACTC
CGCTATCGCTACGTGACTGGGTCATGGCTGCGCCCCGACACCCGCCAACACCCGCTGACGCGCCCTGACG
GGCTTGTCTGCTCCCGGCATCCGCTTACAGACAAGCTGTGACCGTCTCCGGGAGCTGCATGTGTCAGAGG
TTTTCACCGTCATCACCGAAACGCGCGAGGCAGCTGCGGTAAAGCTCATCAGCGTGGTCGTGAAGCGATT
CACAGATGTCTGCCTGTTCATCCGCGTCCAGCTCGTTGAGTTTCTCCAGAAGCGTTAATGTCTGGCTTCT
GATAAAGCGGGCCATGTTAAGGGCGGTTTTTTCCTGTTTGGTCACTGATGCCTCCGTGTAAGGGGGATTT
CTGTTCATGGGGGTAATGATACCGATGAAACGAGAGAGGATGCTCACGATACGGGTTACTGATGATGAAC
ATGCCCGGTTACTGGAACGTTGTGAGGGTAAACAACTGGCGGTATGGATGCGGCGGGACCAGAGAAAAAT
CACTCAGGGTCAATGCCAGCGCTTCGTTAATACAGATGTAGGTGTTCCACAGGGTAGCCAGCAGCATCCT
GCGATGCAGATCCGGAACATAATGGTGCAGGGCGCTGACTTCCGCGTTTCCAGACTTTACGAAACACGGA
AACCGAAGACCATTCATGTTGTTGCTCAGGTCGCAGACGTTTTGCAGCAGCAGTCGCTTCACGTTCGCTC
GCGTATCGGTGATTCATTCTGCTAACCAGTAAGGCAACCCCGCCAGCCTAGCCGGGTCCTCAACGACAGG
AGCACGATCATGCGCACCCGTGGGGCCGCCATGCCGGCGATAATGGCCTGCTTCTCGCCGAAACGTTTGG
TGGCGGGACCAGTGACGAAGGCTTGAGCGAGGGCGTGCAAGATTCCGAATACCGCAAGCGACAGGCCGAT
CATCGTCGCGCTCCAGCGAAAGCGGTCCTCGCCGAAAATGACCCAGAGCGCTGCCGGCACCTGTCCTACG
AGTTGCATGATAAAGAAGACAGTCATAAGTGCGGCGACGATAGTCATGCCCCGCGCCCACCGGAAGGAGC
TGACTGGGTTGAAGGCTCTCAAGGGCATCGGTCGAGATCCCGGTGCCTAATGAGTGAGCTAACTTACATT
AATTGCGTTGCGCTCACTGCCCGCTTTCCAGTCGGGAAACTGTCGTGCCAGCTGCATTAATGAATCGGCC
AACGCGCGGGGAGAGGCGGTTTGCGTATTGGGCGCCAGGGTGGTTTTTCTTTTCACCAGTGAGACGGGCA
ACAGCTGATTGCCCTTCACCGCCTGGCCCTGAGAGAGTTGCAGCAAGCGGTCCACGCTGGTTTGCCCCAG
CAGGCGAAAATCCTGTTTGATGGTGGTTAACGGCGGGATATAACATGAGCTGTCTTCGGTATCGTCGTAT
CCCACTACCGAGATATCCGCACCAACGCGCAGCCCGGACTCGGTAATGGCGCGCATTGCGCCCAGCGCCA
TCTGATCGTTGGCAACCAGCATCGCAGTGGGAACGATGCCCTCATTCAGCATTTGCATGGTTTGTTGAAA
ACCGGACATGGCACTCCAGTCGCCTTCCCGTTCCGCTATCGGCTGAATTTGATTGCGAGTGAGATATTTA
TGCCAGCCAGCCAGACGCAGACGCGCCGAGACAGAACTTAATGGGCCCGCTAACAGCGCGATTTGCTGGT
GACCCAATGCGACCAGATGCTCCACGCCCAGTCGCGTACCGTCTTCATGGGAGAAAATAATACTGTTGAT
GGGTGTCTGGTCAGAGACATCAAGAAATAACGCCGGAACATTAGTGCAGGCAGCTTCCACAGCAATGGCA
TCCTGGTCATCCAGCGGATAGTTAATGATCAGCCCACTGACGCGTTGCGCGAGAAGATTGTGCACCGCCG
CTTTACAGGCTTCGACGCCGCTTCGTTCTACCATCGACACCACCACGCTGGCACCCAGTTGATCGGCGCG
AGATTTAATCGCCGCGACAATTTGCGACGGCGCGTGCAGGGCCAGACTGGAGGTGGCAACGCCAATCAGC
AACGACTGTTTGCCCGCCAGTTGTTGTGCCACGCGGTTGGGAATGTAATTCAGCTCCGCCATCGCCGCTT
CCACTTTTTCCCGCGTTTTCGCAGAAACGTGGCTGGCCTGGTTCACCACGCGGGAAACGGTCTGATAAGA
GACACCGGCATACTCTGCGACATCGTATAACGTTACTGGTTTCACATTCACCACCCTGAATTGACTCTCT
TCCGGGCGCTATCATGCCATACCGCGAAAGGTTTTGCGCCATTCGATGGTGTCCGGGATCTCGACGCTCT
CCCTTATGCGACTCCTGCATTAGGAAGCAGCCCAGTAGTAGGTTGAGGCCGTTGAGCACCGCCGCCGCAA
GGAATGGTGCATGCAAGGAGATGGCGCCCAACAGTCCCCCGGCCACGGGGCCTGCCACCATACCCACGCC
GAAACAAGCGCTCATGAGCCCGAAGTGGCGAGCCCGATCTTCCCCATCGGTGATGTCGGCGATATAGGCG
CCAGCAACCGCACCTGTGGCGCCGGTGATGCCGGCCACGATGCGTCCGGCGTAGAGGATCGAGATCTCGA
TCCCGCGAAATTAATACGACTCACTATAGGGGAATTGTGAGCGGATAACAATTCCCCTCTAGAAATAATT
TTGTTTAACTTTAAGAAGGAGATATACCATGATCCAGCGTACTCCAAAGATTCAGGTTTACTCACGTCAT
CCAGCAGAGAATGGAAAGTCAAATTTCCTGAATTGCTATGTGTCTGGGTTTTGTCCATCCGACATTGAAG
TTGACTTACTGAAGAATGGAGAGAGAATTGAAAAAGTGGAGCATTCAGACTTATCTTTCAGCAAGGACTG
GTCTTTCTATCTCTTGTACTACACTGAATTCACCCCCACTGAAAAAGATGAGTATGCCTGCCGTGTGAAC
CATGTGACTTTGTCACAGCCCAAGATAGTTAAGTGGGATCGAGACATGTAAGGATCCGAATTCGAGCTCC
GTCGACAAGCTTGCGGCCGCACTCGAGCACCACCACCACCACCACTGAGATCCGGCTGCTAACAAAGCCC
GAAAGGAAGCTGAGTTGGCTGCTGCCACCGCTGAGCAATAACTAGCATAACCCCTTGGGGCCTCTAAACG
GGTCTTGAGGGGTTTTTTGCTGAAAGGAGGAACTATATCCGGATTGGCGAATGGG
[124 nt withheld, positions 4046-4169]
C
[91 nt withheld, positions 4171-4261]
A
[49 nt withheld, positions 4263-4311]
CCTTTGACGTTGGAGTCCACGTTCTTT
[37 nt withheld, positions 4339-4375]
ACCCTATCTCGGTCTATTCTTTTGATTTATAAGGGATTTTGCCGATTTCGGCCTATTGGTTAAAAAATGA
GCTGATTTAACAAAAATTTAACGCGAATTTTAACAAAATATTAACGCTTACAATTTAGGTGGCACTTTTC
GGGGAAATGTGCGCGGAACCCCTATTTGTTTATTTTTCTAAATACATTCAAATATGTATCCGCTCATGAG
ACAATAACCCTGATAAATGCTTCAATAATATTGAAAAAGGAAGAGTATGAGTATTCAACATTTCCGTGTC
GCCCTTATTCCCTTTTTTGCGGCATTTTGCCTTCCTGTTTTTGCTCACCCAGAAACGCTGGTGAAAGTAA
AAGATGCTGAAGATCAGTTGGGTGCACGAGTGGGTTACATCGAACTGGATCTCAACAGCGGTAAGATCCT
TGAGAGTTTTCGCCCCGAAGAACGTTTTCCAATGATGAGCACTTTTAAAGTTCTGCTATGTGGCGCGGTA
TTATCCCGTATTGACGCCGGGCAAGAGCAACTCGGTCGCCGCATACACTATTCTCAGAATGACTTGGTTG
AGTACTCACCAGTCACAGAAAAGCATCTTACGGATGGCATGACAGTAAGAGAATTATGCAGTGCTGCCAT
AACCATGAGTGATAACACTGCGGCCAACTTACTTCTGACAACGATCGGAGGACCGAAGGAGCTAACCGCT
TTTTTGCACAACATGGGGGATCATGTAACTCGCCTTGATCGTTGGGAACCGGAGCTGAATGAAGCCATAC
CAAACGACGAGCGTGACACCACGATGCCTGCAGCAATGGCAACAACGTTGCGCAAACTATTAACTGGCGA
ACTACTTACTCTAGCTTCCCGGCAACAATTAATAGACTGGATGGAGGCGGATAAAGTTGCAGGACCACTT
CTGCGCTCGGCCCTTCCGGCTGGCTGGTTTATTGCTGATAAATCTGGAGCCGGTGAGCGTGGGTCTCGCG
GTATCATTGCAGCACTGGGGCCAGATGGTAAGCCCTCCCGTATCGTAGTTATCTACACGACGGGGAGTCA
GGCAACTATGGATGAACGAAATAGACAGATCGCTGAGATAGGTGCCTCACTGATTAAGCATTGGTAACTG
TCAGACCAAGTTTACTCATATATACTTTAGATTGATTTAAAACTTCATTTTTAATTTAAAAGGATCTAGG
TGAAGATCCTTTTTGATAATCTCATGACCAAAATCCCTTAACGTGAGTTTTCGTTCCACTGAGCGTCAGA
CCCCGTAGAAAAGATCAAAGGATCTTCTTGAGATCCTTTTTTTCTGCGCGTAATCTGCTGCTTGCAAAC
Features (pLannotate 1.2.2; 19 found; start..end, strand, type, name):
    733..872     -  misc_feature   bom: basis of mobility region from pBR322
    974..1165    -  CDS            rop: Rop protein, which maintains plasmids at low copy number; rop
   1182..1562    +  CDS            YPB1_ECOLX: Protein predicted: Swiss-Prot protein existence level 4. From Escherichia coli.
   1634..1925    -  CDS            TcR (fragment): tetracycline efflux protein; tet; confers resistance to tetracycline
   1940..1961    -  protein_bind   CAP binding site: CAP binding activates transcription in the presence of cAMP. E. coli catabolite activator protein
   1974..3055    -  CDS            lacI: lac repressor; lacI; The lac repressor binds to the lac operator to inhibit transcription in E. coli. This inhibition can be relieved by adding lactose or isopropyl-β-D-thiogalactopyranoside (IPTG).
   3056..3133    -  promoter       lacI promoter: lacI
   3141..3420    -  CDS            TcR (fragment): tetracycline efflux protein; tet; confers resistance to tetracycline
   3442..3460    +  promoter       T7 promoter: promoter for bacteriophage T7 RNA polymerase
   3461..3485    +  protein_bind   lac operator: The lac repressor binds to the lac operator to inhibit transcription in E. coli. This inhibition can be relieved by adding lactose or isopropyl-β-D-thiogalactopyranoside (IPTG). lac repressor encoded by lacI
   3500..3522    +  RBS            RBS: efficient ribosome binding site from bacteriophage T7 gene 10 (Olins and Rangwala, 1989)
   3532..3828    +  CDS            B2M (fragment): B2MG_HUMAN - Experimental evidence at protein level: Swiss-Prot protein existence level 1. Component of the class I major histocompatibility complex (MHC). Involved in the presentation of peptide antigens to the immune system. Exogenously applied M.tuberculosis EsxA or EsxA-EsxB (or EsxA expressed in host) binds B2M and decreases its export to the cell surface (total protein levels do not change), probably leading to defects in class I antigen presentation (PubMed:25356553). From Homo sapiens (Human).
   3878..3895    +  CDS            9xHis (fragment): 9xHis affinity tag
   3905..3954    +  CDS            SET1 (fragment): solubility-enhancement tag derived from T7 phage gene 10B
   3962..4009    +  terminator     T7 terminator: transcription terminator for bacteriophage T7 RNA polymerase
   4046..4474    +  rep_origin     f1 ori (sequence partly withheld): f1 bacteriophage origin of replication; arrow indicates direction of (+) strand synthesis
   4527..4631    +  promoter       AmpR promoter: bla
   4632..5492    +  CDS            AmpR: β-lactamase; bla; confers resistance to ampicillin, carbenicillin, and related antibiotics
   5663..547     +  rep_origin     ori (across the origin): high-copy-number ColE1/pMB1/pBR322/pUC origin of replication
