[The description below was written by a language model from this plasmid's Addgene catalogue record and pLannotate feature annotations shown in this document.]
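Description:
OPEN Beta2-microglobulin is a 5,704 bp bacterial expression plasmid for producing a cysteine-mutant form of human beta-2-microglobulin (B2M) in E. coli. The catalogue lists the backbone as pBR322. The annotated features fit a pBR322-derived T7 expression vector: a ColE1/pMB1-type origin with the bom mobility region and the rop gene, which keeps copy number low as recorded, and an f1 phage origin. Selection is by ampicillin through the bla (AmpR) gene and its promoter. Only fragments of the tetracycline resistance gene remain, flanking the lacI cassette, so that marker would not be expected to be functional.

The roughly 300 bp insert, recorded as cloned between XbaI and BamHI, encodes human B2M carrying a histidine 31 to cysteine substitution. It sits downstream of a T7 promoter, a lac operator and the strong T7 gene 10 ribosome binding site, and is followed by a T7 terminator. The plasmid-borne lacI gene supplies lac repressor that binds the operator, so transcription requires a host providing T7 RNA polymerase and is relieved by IPTG. The feature table also detects a short His-tag fragment and a T7 gene 10B-derived fragment between the B2M coding region and the terminator. These lie about 50 bp beyond the annotated B2M segment and are likely vector remnants. The record does not state whether they are fused to the expressed protein.

According to the stated purpose, the engineered cysteine allows a disulfide bond to form with a correspondingly mutated HLA heavy chain. The associated publication title describes this pairing as "open" MHC class I molecules designed for rapid peptide loading and improved complex stability across HLA allotypes.
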