Addgene plasmid #215657: OPEN Beta2-microglobulin
Purpose: E. coli expression of human beta-2-microglobulin containing a cysteine mutation for disulfide linkage to mutant HLA.
Depositing lab: Nikolaos Sgourakis. Depositing organization: University of Pennsylvania. Publication: Universal open MHC-I molecules for rapid peptide loading and enhanced complex stability across HLA allotypes. Sun Y, Young MC, Woodward CH, Danon JN, Truong HV, Gupta S, Winters TJ, Font-Burgada J, Burslem GM, Sgourakis NG. Proc Natl Acad Sci U S A. 2023 Jun 20;120(25):e2304055120. doi: 10.1073/pnas.2304055120. Epub 2023 Jun 13. PubMed 37310998.
Backbone
  Vector backbone: pBR322
  Backbone manufacturer: New England Biolabs
  Backbone size w/o insert (bp): 5400
  Total vector size (bp): 5704
  Vector type: Bacterial Expression
Growth in bacteria
  Bacterial resistance: Ampicillin, 100 μg/mL
  Growth temperature: 37°C
  Growth strain: DH5alpha
  Copy number: Low Copy
Gene/Insert
  Gene/Insert name: OPEN Beta2-microglobulin (alt name: OPEN-B2M)
  Species: H. sapiens (human)
  Insert size (bp): 304
  Mutation: Histidine 31 to Cysteine
  Entrez Gene: B2M (a.k.a. IMD43)
  Promoter: T7
  Cloning method: Restriction Enzyme; 5′ cloning site XbaI (unknown if destroyed); 3′ cloning site BamHI (unknown if destroyed)
  Sequencing primers: 5′ T7F; 3′ T7R
Terms and licenses: Academic/Nonprofit Terms; Industry Terms: Not Available to Industry
How to cite: OPEN Beta2-microglobulin was a gift from Nikolaos Sgourakis (Addgene plasmid # 215657 ; http://n2t.net/addgene:215657 ; RRID:Addgene_215657)
