>Addgene plasmid #215657 | OPEN Beta2-microglobulin | depositor partial sequence | sequence record 420197 | sequence for OPEN-B2M
CATGATCCAGCGTACTCCAAAGATTCAGGTTTACTCACGTCATCCAGCAGAGAATGGAAAGTCAAATTTC
CTGAATTGCTATGTGTCTGGGTTTTGTCCATCCGACATTGAAGTTGACTTACTGAAGAATGGAGAGAGAA
TTGAAAAAGTGGAGCATTCAGACTTATCTTTCAGCAAGGACTGGTCTTTCTATCTCTTGTACTACACTGA
ATTCACCCCCACTGAAAAAGATGAGTATGCCTGCCGTGTGAACCATGTGACTTTGTCACAGCCCAAGATA
GTTAAGTGGGATCGAGACATGTAA
